>Addgene plasmid #128885 | pMV45 | addgene full sequence | sequence record 254190 | Addgene NGS Result
TCAGGCTGCGCAACTGTTGGGAAGGGCGATCGGTGCGGGCCTCTTCGCTATTACGCCAGCTGGCGAAAGG
GGGATGTGCTGCAAGGCGATTAAGTTGGGTAACGCCAGGGTTTTCCCAGTCACGACGTTGTAAAACGACG
GCCAGTGAATTCGAGCTCGGTACCTCGCGAATGCATCTAGATATCGGATCCCGGTCTCGGAACAATGGTG
CACGTGGACCCAAAAAAGAAGAGAAAGGTAGATCCAAAAAAGAAGAGAAAGGTAGATCCAAAAAAGAAGA
GAAAGGTACACGTGTCCGGCGCAAGAGACCGGGCCCGTCGACTGCAGAGGCCTGCATGCAAGCTTGGCGT
AATCATGGTCATAGCTGTTTCCTGTGTGAAATTGTTATCCGCTCACAATTCCACACAACATACGAGCCGG
AAGCATAAAGTGTAAAGCCTGGGGTGCCTAATGAGTGAGCTAACTCACATTAATTGCGTTGCGCTCACTG
CCCGCTTTCCAGTCGGGAAACCTGTCGTGCCAGCTGCATTAATGAATCGGCCAACGCGCGGGGAGAGGCG
GTTTGCGTATTGGGCGCTCTTCCGCTTCCTCGCTCACTGACTCGCTGCGCTCGGTCGTTCGGCTGCGGCG
AGCGGTATCAGCTCACTCAAAGGCGGTAATACGGTTATCCACAGAATCAGGGGATAACGCAGGAAAGAAC
ATGTGAGCAAAAGGCCAGCAAAAGGCCAGGAACCGTAAAAAGGCCGCGTTGCTGGCGTTTTTCCATAGGC
TCCGCCCCCCTGACGAGCATCACAAAAATCGACGCTCAAGTCAGAGGTGGCGAAACCCGACAGGACTATA
AAGATACCAGGCGTTTCCCCCTGGAAGCTCCCTCGTGCGCTCTCCTGTTCCGACCCTGCCGCTTACCGGA
TACCTGTCCGCCTTTCTCCCTTCGGGAAGCGTGGCGCTTTCTCATAGCTCACGCTGTAGGTATCTCAGTT
CGGTGTAGGTCGTTCGCTCCAAGCTGGGCTGTGTGCACGAACCCCCCGTTCAGCCCGACCGCTGCGCCTT
ATCCGGTAACTATCGTCTTGAGTCCAACCCGGTAAGACACGACTTATCGCCACTGGCAGCAGCCACTGGT
AACAGGATTAGCAGAGCGAGGTATGTAGGCGGTGCTACAGAGTTCTTGAAGTGGTGGCCTAACTACGGCT
ACACTAGAAGAACAGTATTTGGTATCTGCGCTCTGCTGAAGCCAGTTACCTTCGGAAAAAGAGTTGGTAG
CTCTTGATCCGGCAAACAAACCACCGCTGGTAGCGGTGGTTTTTTTGTTTGCAAGCAGCAGATTACGCGC
AGAAAAAAAGGATCTCAAGAAGATCCTTTGATCTTTTCTACGGGGTCTGACGCTCAGTGGAACGAAAACT
CACGTTAAGGGATTTTGGTCATGAGATTATCAAAAAGGATCTTCACCTAGATCCTTTTAAATTAAAAATG
AAGTTTTAAATCAATCTAAAGTATATATGAGTAAACTTGGTCTGACAGTTACCAATGCTTAATCAGTGAG
GCACCTATCTCAGCGATCTGTCTATTTCGTTCATCCATAGTTGCCTGACTCCCCGTCGTGTAGATAACTA
CGATACGGGAGGGCTTACCATCTGGCCCCAGTGCTGCAATGATACCGCGAGATCCACGCTCACCGGCTCC
AGATTTATCAGCAATAAACCAGCCAGCCGGAAGGGCCGAGCGCAGAAGTGGTCCTGCAACTTTATCCGCC
TCCATCCAGTCTATTAATTGTTGCCGGGAAGCTAGAGTAAGTAGTTCGCCAGTTAATAGTTTGCGCAACG
TTGTTGCCATTGCTACAGGCATCGTGGTGTCACGCTCGTCGTTTGGTATGGCTTCATTCAGCTCCGGTTC
CCAACGATCAAGGCGAGTTACATGATCCCCCATGTTGTGCAAAAAAGCGGTTAGCTCCTTCGGTCCTCCG
ATCGTTGTCAGAAGTAAGTTGGCCGCAGTGTTATCACTCATGGTTATGGCAGCACTGCATAATTCTCTTA
CTGTCATGCCATCCGTAAGATGCTTTTCTGTGACTGGTGAGTACTCAACCAAGTCATTCTGAGAATAGTG
TATGCGGCGACCGAGTTGCTCTTGCCCGGCGTCAATACGGGATAATACCGCGCCACATAGCAGAACTTTA
AAAGTGCTCATCATTGGAAAACGTTCTTCGGGGCGAAAACTCTCAAGGATCTTACCGCTGTTGAGATCCA
GTTCGATGTAACCCACTCGTGCACCCAACTGATCTTCAGCATCTTTTACTTTCACCAGCGTTTCTGGGTG
AGCAAAAACAGGAAGGCAAAATGCCGCAAAAAAGGGAATAAGGGCGACACGGAAATGTTGAATACTCATA
CTCTTCCTTTTTCAATATTATTGAAGCATTTATCAGGGTTATTGTCTCATGAGCGGATACATATTTGAAT
GTATTTAGAAAAATAAACAAATAGGGGTTCCGCGCACATTTCCCCGAAAAGTGCCACCTGACGTCTAAGA
AACCATTATTATCATGACATTAACCTATAAAAATAGGCGTATCACGAGGCCCTTTCGTCTCGCGCGTTTC
GGTGATGACGGTGAAAACCTCTGACACATGCAGCTCCCGGAGACGGTCACAGCTTGTCTGTAAGCGGATG
CCGGGAGCAGACAAGCCCGTCAGGGCGCGTCAGCGGGTGTTGGCGGGTGTCGGGGCTGGCTTAACTATGC
GGCATCAGAGCAGATTGTACTGAGAGTGCACCATATGCGGTGTGAAATACCGCACAGATGCGTAAGGAGA
AAATACCGCATCAGGCGCCATTCGCCAT
Features (pLannotate 1.2.2; 13 found; start..end, strand, type, name):
    220..240     +  CDS            SV40 NLS: nuclear localization signal of SV40 (simian virus 40) large T antigen
    244..264     +  CDS            SV40 NLS: nuclear localization signal of SV40 (simian virus 40) large T antigen
    268..288     +  CDS            SV40 NLS: nuclear localization signal of SV40 (simian virus 40) large T antigen
    382..398     -  protein_bind   lac operator: The lac repressor binds to the lac operator to inhibit transcription in E. coli. This inhibition can be relieved by adding lactose or isopropyl-β-D-thiogalactopyranoside (IPTG). lac repressor encoded by lacI
    406..436     -  promoter       lac promoter: promoter for the E. coli lac operon
    451..472     -  protein_bind   CAP binding site: CAP binding activates transcription in the presence of cAMP. E. coli catabolite activator protein
    485..577     -  CDS            lacI (fragment): lac repressor; lacI; The lac repressor binds to the lac operator to inhibit transcription in E. coli. This inhibition can be relieved by adding lactose or isopropyl-β-D-thiogalactopyranoside (IPTG).
    760..1348    -  rep_origin     ori: high-copy-number ColE1/pMB1/pBR322/pUC origin of replication
   1519..2379    -  CDS            AmpR: β-lactamase; bla; confers resistance to ampicillin, carbenicillin, and related antibiotics
   2380..2484    -  promoter       AmpR promoter: bla
   2579..2614    +  CDS            rop (fragment): Rop protein, which maintains plasmids at low copy number; rop
   2716..2815    +  misc_feature   bom (fragment): basis of mobility region from pBR322
   2821..150     -  CDS            lacZα (fragment) (across the origin): LacZα fragment of β-galactosidase; lacZ fragment
