[The description below was written by a language model from this plasmid's Addgene catalogue record and pLannotate feature annotations shown in this document.]
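Description:
pMV45 is a small (about 2.8 kb) part-donor plasmid from the COSPLAY toolbox, a modular system for combinatorial assembly of yeast expression plasmids. It is built on pUC57BsaI, a pUC57-derived cloning backbone, and is catalogued as a yeast expression/synthetic biology vector. By itself, though, it contains no yeast origin, yeast marker or yeast promoter in the annotated features. It is a bacterial storage vector for a single module. Propagation in E. coli relies on the high-copy ColE1/pUC-type origin, with selection by ampicillin through the β-lactamase gene and its native promoter. The remaining annotations are typical pUC remnants with no functional role in the module: the lac promoter, operator and CAP site, and fragments of lacZα, lacI, rop and bom.

The payload is a synthetic insert of roughly 100 bp, defined as a "Position 3" module, encoding three tandem copies of the SV40 large T antigen nuclear localization signal. The feature table shows the three short NLS coding segments lying head to tail on the same strand, separated by very short spacers. According to the record, the insert was introduced by MEGAWHOP whole-plasmid cloning and is flanked by defined four-base sequences. Given the backbone name, these presumably act as position-specific overhangs for ordered, BsaI-based Golden Gate-style assembly, although the record does not describe the assembly chemistry explicitly. In use, the module would be combined with parts from other positions (which the record does not describe) so that a protein of interest, such as a fluorescent reporter, is fused to the triple NLS and directed to the yeast nucleus.
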