Addgene plasmid #128885: pMV45
Purpose: Position 3 module- 3SV40NLS (3x NLS from SV40)
Depositing lab: Gilles Charvin. Depositing organization: Institut de Genetique et de Biologie Moleculaire et Cellulaire (IGBMC). Publication: COSPLAY: An expandable toolbox for combinatorial and swift generation of expression plasmids in yeast. Goulev Y, Matifas A, Heyer V, Reina-San-Martin B, Charvin G. PLoS One. 2019 Aug 28;14(8):e0220694. doi: 10.1371/journal.pone.0220694. eCollection 2019. PubMed 31461461.
Backbone
  Vector backbone: pUC57BsaI
  Backbone size w/o insert (bp): 2724
  Total vector size (bp): 2828
  Modifications to backbone: Insertion of GAAC-3SV40NLS-CGCA by MEGAWHOP
  Vector type: Yeast Expression, Synthetic Biology
Growth in bacteria
  Bacterial resistance: Ampicillin, 100 μg/mL
  Growth temperature: 37°C
  Growth strain: DH5alpha
  Copy number: Unknown
Gene/Insert
  Gene/Insert name: SV40 NLS
  Species: Synthetic
  Insert size (bp): 104
Terms and licenses: Academic/Nonprofit Terms; Industry Terms: Not Available to Industry
Depositor comments: Please visit https://www.biorxiv.org/content/10.1101/630277v1 for BioRxiv preprint.
How to cite: pMV45 was a gift from Gilles Charvin (Addgene plasmid # 128885 ; http://n2t.net/addgene:128885 ; RRID:Addgene_128885)
